Addgene plasmid #112376: pZNF169-donor
Purpose: CRISPR donor plasmid to tag human transcription factor ZNF169 with GFP
Depositing lab: Kevin White. Depositing organization: University of Chicago.
Backbone
  Vector backbone: pUC19
  Vector type: CRISPR
Growth in bacteria
  Bacterial resistance: Ampicillin, 100 μg/mL
  Growth temperature: 37°C
  Growth strain: DH5alpha
  Copy number: High Copy
Gene/Insert
  Gene/Insert name: ZNF169 homology arms flanking EGFP-IRES-Neo cassette
  Species: H. sapiens (human)
  Entrez Gene: ZNF169
  Cloning method: Gibson Cloning
  Sequencing primers: 5′ M13pUC-fwd; 3′ M13pUC-rev
Terms and licenses: Academic/Nonprofit Terms; Industry Terms: Not Available to Industry
Depositor comments: Cloning source: K562. Use with plasmid pZNF449.2.0-gDNA.
How to cite: pZNF169-donor was a gift from Kevin White (Addgene plasmid # 112376 ; http://n2t.net/addgene:112376 ; RRID:Addgene_112376)
