[The description below was written by a language model from this plasmid's Addgene catalogue record and pLannotate feature annotations shown in this document.]
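Description:
pZNF169-donor is a homology-directed repair donor plasmid for CRISPR-mediated tagging of the endogenous human transcription factor gene ZNF169 with GFP. It is built on pUC19 and is propagated in E. coli as a high-copy plasmid through the ColE1/pUC origin, with ampicillin selection provided by the β-lactamase gene and its promoter. Remnants of the pUC19 lac region (lac promoter, operator, CAP site, lacZα fragment and split multiple cloning site) flank the insert, which was assembled by Gibson cloning from homology arms amplified from K562 cell DNA.

The payload is a promoterless EGFP-IRES-Neo cassette placed between two ZNF169 homology arms. The feature table detects a fragment of ZNF169 coding sequence at the start of the upstream arm. This is followed by a short match to a TEV-cleavage/His-type composite tag, an S-Tag, and then EGFP. This arrangement suggests an in-frame fusion of a linker with affinity tags and EGFP to the ZNF169 protein, although the record does not state which terminus is tagged. Downstream, an EMCV IRES drives translation of the Tn5 neomycin phosphotransferase from the same transcript. No mammalian promoter is annotated in the cassette, so both EGFP and G418 resistance should depend on correct integration into the transcribed locus, which allows edited cells to be enriched by drug selection. The downstream homology arm carries no annotated features.

The donor is meant to be co-delivered with a guide RNA plasmid. The depositor comment names a guide construct labelled for ZNF449 rather than ZNF169, a discrepancy the record does not explain. The resulting GFP-tagged cell lines suit localisation studies or tag-based pull-down of the factor at endogenous expression levels.
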