Features (pLannotate 1.2.2; 17 found; start..end, strand, type, name):
     58..74      -  protein_bind   lac operator: The lac repressor binds to the lac operator to inhibit transcription in E. coli. This inhibition can be relieved by adding lactose or isopropyl-β-D-thiogalactopyranoside (IPTG). lac repressor encoded by lacI
     82..112     -  promoter       lac promoter: promoter for the E. coli lac operon
    127..148     -  protein_bind   CAP binding site: CAP binding activates transcription in the presence of cAMP. E. coli catabolite activator protein
    161..253     -  CDS            lacI (fragment): lac repressor; lacI; The lac repressor binds to the lac operator to inhibit transcription in E. coli. This inhibition can be relieved by adding lactose or isopropyl-β-D-thiogalactopyranoside (IPTG).
    436..1024    -  rep_origin     ori: high-copy-number ColE1/pMB1/pBR322/pUC origin of replication
   1195..2055    -  CDS            AmpR: β-lactamase; bla; confers resistance to ampicillin, carbenicillin, and related antibiotics
   2056..2160    -  promoter       AmpR promoter: bla
   2255..2290    +  CDS            rop (fragment): Rop protein, which maintains plasmids at low copy number; rop
   2392..2491    +  misc_feature   bom (fragment): basis of mobility region from pBR322
   2497..2654    -  CDS            lacZα (fragment): LacZα fragment of β-galactosidase; lacZ fragment
   2672..2830    +  CDS            ZNF169 (fragment): ZN169_HUMAN - Experimental evidence at protein level: Swiss-Prot protein existence level 1. May be involved in transcriptional regulation. From Homo sapiens (Human).
   3874..3894    +  CDS            capTEV™ (fragment): composite tag for in vivo biotinylation, TEV protease cleavage, and 6xHis tagging
   3908..3952    +  CDS            S-Tag: affinity and epitope tag derived from pancreatic ribonuclease A
   4043..4762    +  CDS            EGFP: the original enhanced GFP (Yang et al., 1996) mammalian codon-optimized
   4800..5385    +  misc_feature   IRES2: internal ribosome entry site (IRES) of the encephalomyocarditis virus (EMCV)
   5467..6270    +  CDS            NeoR/KanR: aminoglycoside phosphotransferase from Tn5; aph(3')-II (or nptII); confers resistance to neomycin, kanamycin, and G418 (Geneticin®)
   7309..21      +  misc_feature   MCS (fragment) (across the origin): pUC18/19 multiple cloning site
>Addgene plasmid #112376 | pZNF169-donor | depositor full sequence | sequence record 211767 | Full Sequence
GACCTGCAGGCATGCAAGCTTGGCGTAATCATGGTCATAGCTGTTTCCTGTGTGAAATTGTTATCCGCTC
ACAATTCCACACAACATACGAGCCGGAAGCATAAAGTGTAAAGCCTGGGGTGCCTAATGAGTGAGCTAAC
TCACATTAATTGCGTTGCGCTCACTGCCCGCTTTCCAGTCGGGAAACCTGTCGTGCCAGCTGCATTAATG
AATCGGCCAACGCGCGGGGAGAGGCGGTTTGCGTATTGGGCGCTCTTCCGCTTCCTCGCTCACTGACTCG
CTGCGCTCGGTCGTTCGGCTGCGGCGAGCGGTATCAGCTCACTCAAAGGCGGTAATACGGTTATCCACAG
AATCAGGGGATAACGCAGGAAAGAACATGTGAGCAAAAGGCCAGCAAAAGGCCAGGAACCGTAAAAAGGC
CGCGTTGCTGGCGTTTTTCCATAGGCTCCGCCCCCCTGACGAGCATCACAAAAATCGACGCTCAAGTCAG
AGGTGGCGAAACCCGACAGGACTATAAAGATACCAGGCGTTTCCCCCTGGAAGCTCCCTCGTGCGCTCTC
CTGTTCCGACCCTGCCGCTTACCGGATACCTGTCCGCCTTTCTCCCTTCGGGAAGCGTGGCGCTTTCTCA
TAGCTCACGCTGTAGGTATCTCAGTTCGGTGTAGGTCGTTCGCTCCAAGCTGGGCTGTGTGCACGAACCC
CCCGTTCAGCCCGACCGCTGCGCCTTATCCGGTAACTATCGTCTTGAGTCCAACCCGGTAAGACACGACT
TATCGCCACTGGCAGCAGCCACTGGTAACAGGATTAGCAGAGCGAGGTATGTAGGCGGTGCTACAGAGTT
CTTGAAGTGGTGGCCTAACTACGGCTACACTAGAAGGACAGTATTTGGTATCTGCGCTCTGCTGAAGCCA
GTTACCTTCGGAAAAAGAGTTGGTAGCTCTTGATCCGGCAAACAAACCACCGCTGGTAGCGGTGGTTTTT
TTGTTTGCAAGCAGCAGATTACGCGCAGAAAAAAAGGATCTCAAGAAGATCCTTTGATCTTTTCTACGGG
GTCTGACGCTCAGTGGAACGAAAACTCACGTTAAGGGATTTTGGTCATGAGATTATCAAAAAGGATCTTC
ACCTAGATCCTTTTAAATTAAAAATGAAGTTTTAAATCAATCTAAAGTATATATGAGTAAACTTGGTCTG
ACAGTTACCAATGCTTAATCAGTGAGGCACCTATCTCAGCGATCTGTCTATTTCGTTCATCCATAGTTGC
CTGACTCCCCGTCGTGTAGATAACTACGATACGGGAGGGCTTACCATCTGGCCCCAGTGCTGCAATGATA
CCGCGAGACCCACGCTCACCGGCTCCAGATTTATCAGCAATAAACCAGCCAGCCGGAAGGGCCGAGCGCA
GAAGTGGTCCTGCAACTTTATCCGCCTCCATCCAGTCTATTAATTGTTGCCGGGAAGCTAGAGTAAGTAG
TTCGCCAGTTAATAGTTTGCGCAACGTTGTTGCCATTGCTACAGGCATCGTGGTGTCACGCTCGTCGTTT
GGTATGGCTTCATTCAGCTCCGGTTCCCAACGATCAAGGCGAGTTACATGATCCCCCATGTTGTGCAAAA
AAGCGGTTAGCTCCTTCGGTCCTCCGATCGTTGTCAGAAGTAAGTTGGCCGCAGTGTTATCACTCATGGT
TATGGCAGCACTGCATAATTCTCTTACTGTCATGCCATCCGTAAGATGCTTTTCTGTGACTGGTGAGTAC
TCAACCAAGTCATTCTGAGAATAGTGTATGCGGCGACCGAGTTGCTCTTGCCCGGCGTCAATACGGGATA
ATACCGCGCCACATAGCAGAACTTTAAAAGTGCTCATCATTGGAAAACGTTCTTCGGGGCGAAAACTCTC
AAGGATCTTACCGCTGTTGAGATCCAGTTCGATGTAACCCACTCGTGCACCCAACTGATCTTCAGCATCT
TTTACTTTCACCAGCGTTTCTGGGTGAGCAAAAACAGGAAGGCAAAATGCCGCAAAAAAGGGAATAAGGG
CGACACGGAAATGTTGAATACTCATACTCTTCCTTTTTCAATATTATTGAAGCATTTATCAGGGTTATTG
TCTCATGAGCGGATACATATTTGAATGTATTTAGAAAAATAAACAAATAGGGGTTCCGCGCACATTTCCC
CGAAAAGTGCCACCTGACGTCTAAGAAACCATTATTATCATGACATTAACCTATAAAAATAGGCGTATCA
CGAGGCCCTTTCGTCTCGCGCGTTTCGGTGATGACGGTGAAAACCTCTGACACATGCAGCTCCCGGAGAC
GGTCACAGCTTGTCTGTAAGCGGATGCCGGGAGCAGACAAGCCCGTCAGGGCGCGTCAGCGGGTGTTGGC
GGGTGTCGGGGCTGGCTTAACTATGCGGCATCAGAGCAGATTGTACTGAGAGTGCACCATATGCGGTGTG
AAATACCGCACAGATGCGTAAGGAGAAAATACCGCATCAGGCGCCATTCGCCATTCAGGCTGCGCAACTG
TTGGGAAGGGCGATCGGTGCGGGCCTCTTCGCTATTACGCCAGCTGGCGAAAGGGGGATGTGCTGCAAGG
CGATTAAGTTGGGTAACGCCAGGGTTTTCCCAGTCACGACGTTGTAAAACGACGGCCAGTGAATTCGAGC
TCGGTACCCCTGGAGCAGTCATACGTGGAAACTATAGACTGGGACTTAGCAAAAAGTCAAGCCTGTTCAG
CCACCAGAAGCATCATGTGTGCCCTGAATGCGGGAGAGGCTTTTGCCAGAGATCAGACCTTATCAAGCAC
CAGAGGACACACACCGGGGAGAAGCCATACCTGTGTCCTGAGTGTGGGCGTCGGTTTAGCCAGAAGGCCT
CCCTCTCCATACACCAGAGGAAGCACTCGGGGGAGAAGCCGTATGTGTGCAGGGAATGTGGGCGACACTT
CAGGTATACATCCTCTCTCACTAATCACAAGAGGATTCACTCCGGGGAGAGGCCCTTTGTATGTCAGGAG
TGTGGGCGAGGCTTTCGCCAGAAGATAGCCCTCCTTCTACACCAGAGGACGCACTTGGAGGAGAAGCCCT
TCGTGTGTCCTGAGTGTGGGAGAGGCTTTTGCCAGAAGGCATCACTCCTCCAGCACCAGAGCTCACACAC
AGGGGAGAGGCCCTTCCTGTGCCTTGAGTGTGGGCGTAGCTTCAGGCAGCAGTCACTCCTCCTTAGTCAC
CAGGTCACACACTCAGGAGAGAAGCCTTATGTCTGTGCTGAGTGTGGGCACAGCTTTCGCCAAAAGGTCA
CTCTCATCAGGCACCAGAGGACACACACAGGGGAGAAGCCTTACCTGTGCCCCCAGTGTGGGCGGGGTTT
TAGCCAGAAGGTCACCCTCATTGGACACCAGAGGACACACACAGGGGAGAAGCCCTACCTGTGCCCTGAT
TGTGGGCGTGGCTTTGGTCAGAAGGTCACCCTCATCAGACACCAGAGGACACACACAGGGGAGAAGCCTT
ATCTGTGCCCCAAGTGTGGGCGTGCATTTGGCTTTAAGTCGCTCCTCACCCGACACCAGAGGACACACTC
AGAGGAGGAGCTTTACGTAGACAGGGTGTGTGGACAAGGACTTGGCCAGAAGTCACACCTTATCTCTGAC
CAAAGGACACACTCAGGAGAGAAGCCCTGCATTTGCGATGAATGTGGGCGCGGCTTTGGCTTTAAGTCTG
CCCTCATCCGACATCAGCGGACCCATTCTGGGGAGAAGCCGTATGTCTGCAGGGAGTGTGGGCGTGGCTT
TAGCCAGAAGTCTCACTTGCATAGACACAGGAGGACCAAGTCTGGTCATCAGCTCCTACCCCAAGAGGTC
TTCGGGATTCCAACTACTGCAAGCGAGAATCTTTATTTTCAGGGCGCCGCCAAATTCAAAGAAACCGCTG
CTGCTAAATTCGAACGCCAGCACATGGACAGCGGAGGTGGAGGTTCGAGCGGTCCCTCGGGTTCGTCGAG
CCTGGAAGTTCTGTTCCAGGGGCCCCTGTCGTCGAGCGGTCCCTCGGGTTCGATGGTGAGCAAAGGCGAG
GAGCTGTTCACCGGGGTGGTGCCCATCCTGGTCGAGCTGGACGGCGACGTAAACGGCCACAAGTTCAGCG
TGTCCGGCGAGGGCGAGGGCGATGCCACCTACGGCAAGCTGACCCTGAAGTTCATCTGCACCACCGGCAA
GCTGCCCGTGCCCTGGCCCACCCTCGTGACCACCCTGACCTACGGCGTGCAGTGCTTCAGCCGCTACCCC
GACCACATGAAGCAGCACGACTTCTTCAAGTCCGCCATGCCCGAAGGCTACGTCCAGGAGCGCACCATCT
TCTTCAAGGACGACGGCAACTACAAGACCCGCGCCGAGGTGAAGTTCGAGGGCGACACCCTGGTGAACCG
CATCGAGCTGAAGGGCATCGACTTCAAGGAGGACGGCAACATCCTGGGGCACAAGCTGGAGTACAACTAC
AACAGCCACAACGTCTATATCATGGCCGACAAGCAGAAGAACGGCATCAAGGTGAACTTCAAGATCCGCC
ACAACATCGAGGACGGCAGCGTGCAGCTCGCCGACCACTACCAGCAGAACACCCCCATCGGCGACGGCCC
CGTGCTGCTGCCCGACAACCACTACCTGAGCACCCAGTCCGCCCTGAGCAAAGACCCCAACGAGAAGCGC
GATCACATGGTCCTTAAGGAGTTCGTGACCGCCGCCGGGATCACTCTCGGCATGGACGAGCTGTACAAGT
AATGATCTAGAGTCGAGTTAATTAAGAATTCCGCCCCCCCCCCTCTCCCTCCCCCCCCCTAACGTTACTG
GCCGAAGCCGCTTGGAATAAGGCCGGTGTGCGTTTGTCTATATGTTATTTTCCACCATATTGCCGTCTTT
TGGCAATGTGAGGGCCCGGAAACCTGGCCCTGTCTTCTTGACGAGCATTCCTAGGGGTCTTTCCCCTCTC
GCCAAAGGAATGCAGGGTCTGTTGAATGTCGTGAAGGAAGCAGTTCCTCTGGAAGCTTCTTGAAGACAAA
CAACGTCTGTAGCGACCCTTTGCAGGCAGCGGAACCCCCCACCTGGCGACAGGTGCCTCTGCGGCCAAAA
GCCACGTGTATAAGATACACCTGCAAAGGCGGCACAACCCCAGTGCCACGTTGTGAGTTGGATAGTTGTG
GAAAGAGTCAAATGGCTCTCCTCAAGCGTATTCAACAAGGGGCTGAAGGATGCCCAGAAGGTACCCCATT
GTATGGGATCTGATCTGGGGCCTCGGTGCACATGCTTTACATGTGTTTAGTCGAGGTTAAAAAAACGTCT
AGGCCCCCCGAACCACGGGGACGTGGTTTTCCTTTGAAAAACACGATGATAATATGGCCACAACCTGTTA
CATTGCACAAGATAAAAATATATCATCACGAACAGTAAAACTGTCTGCTTACATAAACAGTAATACAAGG
GGTGTTATGGGATCGGCCATTGAACAAGATGGATTGCACGCAGGTTCTCCGGCCGCTTGGGTGGAGAGGC
TATTCGGCTATGACTGGGCACAACAGACAATCGGCTGCTCTGATGCCGCCGTGTTCCGGCTGTCAGCGCA
GGGGCGCCCGGTTCTTTTTGTCAAGACCGACCTGTCCGGTGCCCTGAATGAACTGCAGGACGAGGCAGCG
CGGCTATCGTGGCTGGCCACGACGGGCGTTCCTTGCGCAGCTGTGCTCGACGTTGTCACTGAAGCGGGAA
GGGACTGGCTGCTATTGGGCGAAGTGCCGGGGCAGGATCTCCTGTCATCTCACCTTGCTCCTGCCGAGAA
AGTATCCATCATGGCTGATGCAATGCGGCGGCTGCATACGCTTGATCCGGCTACCTGCCCATTCGACCAC
CAAGCGAAACATCGCATCGAGCGAGCACGTACTCGGATGGAAGCCGGTCTTGTCGATCAGGATGATCTGG
ACGAAGAGCATCAGGGGCTCGCGCCAGCCGAACTGTTCGCCAGGCTCAAGGCGCGCATGCCCGACGGCGA
GGATCTCGTCGTGACCCATGGCGATGCCTGCTTGCCGAATATCATGGTGGAAAATGGCCGCTTTTCTGGA
TTCATCGACTGTGGCCGGCTGGGTGTGGCGGACCGCTATCAGGACATAGCGTTGGCTACCCGTGATATTG
CTGAAGAGCTTGGCGGCGAATGGGCTGACCGCTTCCTCGTGCTTTACGGTATCGCCGCTCCCGATTCGCA
GCGCATCGCCTTCTATCGCCTTCTTGACGAGTTCTTCTGAGTCCCTTTCCTTTCCCCGTGAGTGTGAAGC
TGGCAGAAATCACTAGTAAATGCTTCAGTTTCCTGAAATGGAATGGAAAAAAAAAAATGTTGCTTTCTTT
CATCGATCATGAGATAGTTGATTTTTGGTTTACTTTCTATATTCACAATTTGTCTTGGCTTGCTAGGGGT
TCCATAACAAAGTACCCCAGGCTGGGTGATTTTGACAACGGAAATATATTTTCATATTTATGGAGGCTGG
AAGTCCCAGATGAACGTATTGGTAGGTTTGGCTGCTGCTTAAGCCTCTCTGTTTGGCTTGCGGATGGCTG
CTTTCTGGCCACGTCCTCACGTGGGCTTTTTTCTGTGTGTATGCTTTCCTGGTGTGGCTTCCTCCTCTTC
TAGGGACACCAGTCATTTTGGATAGAGCCACAGCCACATGGCCTCGTTTAACCTTAATAACCTTCCTAAA
GGCCTTATCTCTAGATACAGTCACACTACACAGTTAGGACTTCAACATATGAATTTCTGGGAAACCCAAT
TTAGTCTATAACACTCCACTACCAAAGTTCAGGTCCCTCAGACATTCAAAATACATTCACATGATCCCAA
CAGTCCCAAAATTCTTTACCCATTTCAACTTCACCTCTAGATCCAAAATCTCATTTAAATATCATCTAAA
TCAAGTGTGAATGAGACTTTAGGTACAATTCATCCTTAGGCAAAATTCTCCAGGTGTGATCCTGTGAAAC
CAGACAGATATCTGCTTCCACAATATTCTACAATGGTGGGACAAGCAGAGGCTGGACTTCCCCATTCCAA
AGGAAAGACATGAGAAAGAAATGAAGAATGATGGATCCCAAGCAAGTCTCAAACCTGGCAAGGCAACTTC
CATTAGATTTTAAGTCTCGAGAATAATCCCCTTTGGCTCAGTGCTCTGCCTTCTGGGCCAACTGGATTGG
CAGCCCTGCTTTTTAGGCTCACGGGAGCTGCAGTGTCGCTCCCTTGGCCCTTGGCAGCGGCTCCTGGCCC
ACTGAAATTGAGGAGGAGACACACTTGCC
