Features (pLannotate 1.2.2; 17 found; start..end, strand, type, name):
     58..74      -  protein_bind   lac operator: The lac repressor binds to the lac operator to inhibit transcription in E. coli. This inhibition can be relieved by adding lactose or isopropyl-β-D-thiogalactopyranoside (IPTG). lac repressor encoded by lacI
     82..112     -  promoter       lac promoter: promoter for the E. coli lac operon
    127..148     -  protein_bind   CAP binding site: CAP binding activates transcription in the presence of cAMP. E. coli catabolite activator protein
    161..253     -  CDS            lacI (fragment): lac repressor; lacI; The lac repressor binds to the lac operator to inhibit transcription in E. coli. This inhibition can be relieved by adding lactose or isopropyl-β-D-thiogalactopyranoside (IPTG).
    436..1024    -  rep_origin     ori: high-copy-number ColE1/pMB1/pBR322/pUC origin of replication
   1195..2055    -  CDS            AmpR: β-lactamase; bla; confers resistance to ampicillin, carbenicillin, and related antibiotics
   2056..2160    -  promoter       AmpR promoter: bla
   2255..2290    +  CDS            rop (fragment): Rop protein, which maintains plasmids at low copy number; rop
   2392..2491    +  misc_feature   bom (fragment): basis of mobility region from pBR322
   2497..2654    -  CDS            lacZα (fragment): LacZα fragment of β-galactosidase; lacZ fragment
   2672..2830    +  CDS            ZNF169 (fragment): ZN169_HUMAN - Experimental evidence at protein level: Swiss-Prot protein existence level 1. May be involved in transcriptional regulation. From Homo sapiens (Human).
   3874..3894    +  CDS            capTEV™ (fragment): composite tag for in vivo biotinylation, TEV protease cleavage, and 6xHis tagging
   3908..3952    +  CDS            S-Tag: affinity and epitope tag derived from pancreatic ribonuclease A
   4043..4762    +  CDS            EGFP: the original enhanced GFP (Yang et al., 1996) mammalian codon-optimized
   4800..5385    +  misc_feature   IRES2: internal ribosome entry site (IRES) of the encephalomyocarditis virus (EMCV)
   5467..6270    +  CDS            NeoR/KanR: aminoglycoside phosphotransferase from Tn5; aph(3')-II (or nptII); confers resistance to neomycin, kanamycin, and G418 (Geneticin®)
   7309..21      +  misc_feature   MCS (fragment) (across the origin): pUC18/19 multiple cloning site
>Addgene plasmid #112376 | pZNF169-donor | addgene full sequence | sequence record 229740 | Addgene NGS Result
GACCTGCAGGCATGCAAGCTTGGCGTAATCATGGTCATAGCTGTTTCCTGTGTGAAATTGTTATCCGCTC
ACAATTCCACACAACATACGAGCCGGAAGCATAAAGTGTAAAGCCTGGGGTGCCTAATGAGTGAGCTAAC
TCACATTAATTGCGTTGCGCTCACTGCCCGCTTTCCAGTCGGGAAACCTGTCGTGCCAGCTGCATTAATG
AATCGGCCAACGCGCGGGGAGAGGCGGTTTGCGTATTGGGCGCTCTTCCGCTTCCTCGCTCACTGACTCG
CTGCGCTCGGTCGTTCGGCTGCGGCGAGCGGTATCAGCTCACTCAAAGGCGGTAATACGGTTATCCACAG
AATCAGGGGATAACGCAGGAAAGAACATGTGAGCAAAAGGCCAGCAAAAGGCCAGGAACCGTAAAAAGGC
CGCGTTGCTGGCGTTTTTCCATAGGCTCCGCCCCCCTGACGAGCATCACAAAAATCGACGCTCAAGTCAG
AGGTGGCGAAACCCGACAGGACTATAAAGATACCAGGCGTTTCCCCCTGGAAGCTCCCTCGTGCGCTCTC
CTGTTCCGACCCTGCCGCTTACCGGATACCTGTCCGCCTTTCTCCCTTCGGGAAGCGTGGCGCTTTCTCA
TAGCTCACGCTGTAGGTATCTCAGTTCGGTGTAGGTCGTTCGCTCCAAGCTGGGCTGTGTGCACGAACCC
CCCGTTCAGCCCGACCGCTGCGCCTTATCCGGTAACTATCGTCTTGAGTCCAACCCGGTAAGACACGACT
TATCGCCACTGGCAGCAGCCACTGGTAACAGGATTAGCAGAGCGAGGTATGTAGGCGGTGCTACAGAGTT
CTTGAAGTGGTGGCCTAACTACGGCTACACTAGAAGAACAGTATTTGGTATCTGCGCTCTGCTGAAGCCA
GTTACCTTCGGAAAAAGAGTTGGTAGCTCTTGATCCGGCAAACAAACCACCGCTGGTAGCGGTGGTTTTT
TTGTTTGCAAGCAGCAGATTACGCGCAGAAAAAAAGGATCTCAAGAAGATCCTTTGATCTTTTCTACGGG
GTCTGACGCTCAGTGGAACGAAAACTCACGTTAAGGGATTTTGGTCATGAGATTATCAAAAAGGATCTTC
ACCTAGATCCTTTTAAATTAAAAATGAAGTTTTAAATCAATCTAAAGTATATATGAGTAAACTTGGTCTG
ACAGTTACCAATGCTTAATCAGTGAGGCACCTATCTCAGCGATCTGTCTATTTCGTTCATCCATAGTTGC
CTGACTCCCCGTCGTGTAGATAACTACGATACGGGAGGGCTTACCATCTGGCCCCAGTGCTGCAATGATA
CCGCGAGACCCACGCTCACCGGCTCCAGATTTATCAGCAATAAACCAGCCAGCCGGAAGGGCCGAGCGCA
GAAGTGGTCCTGCAACTTTATCCGCCTCCATCCAGTCTATTAATTGTTGCCGGGAAGCTAGAGTAAGTAG
TTCGCCAGTTAATAGTTTGCGCAACGTTGTTGCCATTGCTACAGGCATCGTGGTGTCACGCTCGTCGTTT
GGTATGGCTTCATTCAGCTCCGGTTCCCAACGATCAAGGCGAGTTACATGATCCCCCATGTTGTGCAAAA
AAGCGGTTAGCTCCTTCGGTCCTCCGATCGTTGTCAGAAGTAAGTTGGCCGCAGTGTTATCACTCATGGT
TATGGCAGCACTGCATAATTCTCTTACTGTCATGCCATCCGTAAGATGCTTTTCTGTGACTGGTGAGTAC
TCAACCAAGTCATTCTGAGAATAGTGTATGCGGCGACCGAGTTGCTCTTGCCCGGCGTCAATACGGGATA
ATACCGCGCCACATAGCAGAACTTTAAAAGTGCTCATCATTGGAAAACGTTCTTCGGGGCGAAAACTCTC
AAGGATCTTACCGCTGTTGAGATCCAGTTCGATGTAACCCACTCGTGCACCCAACTGATCTTCAGCATCT
TTTACTTTCACCAGCGTTTCTGGGTGAGCAAAAACAGGAAGGCAAAATGCCGCAAAAAAGGGAATAAGGG
CGACACGGAAATGTTGAATACTCATACTCTTCCTTTTTCAATATTATTGAAGCATTTATCAGGGTTATTG
TCTCATGAGCGGATACATATTTGAATGTATTTAGAAAAATAAACAAATAGGGGTTCCGCGCACATTTCCC
CGAAAAGTGCCACCTGACGTCTAAGAAACCATTATTATCATGACATTAACCTATAAAAATAGGCGTATCA
CGAGGCCCTTTCGTCTCGCGCGTTTCGGTGATGACGGTGAAAACCTCTGACACATGCAGCTCCCGGAGAC
GGTCACAGCTTGTCTGTAAGCGGATGCCGGGAGCAGACAAGCCCGTCAGGGCGCGTCAGCGGGTGTTGGC
GGGTGTCGGGGCTGGCTTAACTATGCGGCATCAGAGCAGATTGTACTGAGAGTGCACCATATGCGGTGTG
AAATACCGCACAGATGCGTAAGGAGAAAATACCGCATCAGGCGCCATTCGCCATTCAGGCTGCGCAACTG
TTGGGAAGGGCGATCGGTGCGGGCCTCTTCGCTATTACGCCAGCTGGCGAAAGGGGGATGTGCTGCAAGG
CGATTAAGTTGGGTAACGCCAGGGTTTTCCCAGTCACGACGTTGTAAAACGACGGCCAGTGAATTCGAGC
TCGGTACCCCTGGAGCAGTCATACGTGGAAACTATAGACTGGGACTTAGCAAAAAGTCAAGCCTGTTCAG
CCACCAGAAGCATCATGTGTGCCCTGAATGCGGGAGAGGCTTTTGCCAGAGATCAGACCTTATCAAGCAC
CAGAGGACACACACCGGGGAGAAGCCATACCTGTGTCCTGAGTGTGGGCGTCGGTTTAGCCAGAAGGCCT
CCCTCTCCATACACCAGAGGAAGCACTCGGGGGAGAAGCCGTATGTGTGCAGGGAATGTGGGCGACACTT
CAGGTATACATCCTCTCTCACTAATCACAAGAGGATTCACTCCGGGGAGAGGCCCTTTGTATGTCAGGAG
TGTGGGCGAGGCTTTCGCCAGAAGATAGCCCTCCTTCTACACCAGAGGACGCACTTGGAGGAGAAGCCCT
TCGTGTGTCCTGAGTGTGGGAGAGGCTTTTGCCAGAAGGCATCACTCCTCCAGCACCAGAGCTCACACAC
AGGGGAGAGGCCCTTCCTGTGCCTTGAGTGTGGGCGTAGCTTCAGGCAGCAGTCACTCCTCCTTAGTCAC
CAGGTCACACACTCAGGAGAGAAGCCTTATGTCTGTGCTGAGTGTGGGCACAGCTTTCGCCAAAAGGTCA
CTCTCATCAGGCACCAGAGGACACACACAGGGGAGAAGCCTTACCTGTGCCCCCAGTGTGGGCGGGGTTT
TAGCCAGAAGGTCACCCTCATTGGACACCAGAGGACACACACAGGGGAGAAGCCCTACCTGTGCCCTGAT
TGTGGGCGTGGCTTTGGTCAGAAGGTCACCCTCATCAGACACCAGAGGACACACACAGGGGAGAAGCCTT
ATCTGTGCCCCAAGTGTGGGCGTGCATTTGGCTTTAAGTCGCTCCTCACCCGACACCAGAGGACACACTC
AGAGGAGGAGCTTTACGTAGACAGGGTGTGTGGACAAGGACTTGGCCAGAAGTCACACCTTATCTCTGAC
CAAAGGACACACTCAGGAGAGAAGCCCTGCATTTGCGATGAATGTGGGCGCGGCTTTGGCTTTAAGTCTG
CCCTCATCCGACATCAGCGGACCCATTCTGGGGAGAAGCCGTATGTCTGCAGGGAGTGTGGGCGTGGCTT
TAGCCAGAAGTCTCACTTGCATAGACACAGGAGGACCAAGTCTGGTCATCAGCTCCTACCCCAAGAGGTC
TTCGGGATTCCAACTACTGCAAGCGAGAATCTTTATTTTCAGGGCGCCGCCAAATTCAAAGAAACCGCTG
CTGCTAAATTCGAACGCCAGCACATGGACAGCGGAGGTGGAGGTTCGAGCGGTCCCTCGGGTTCGTCGAG
CCTGGAAGTTCTGTTCCAGGGGCCCCTGTCGTCGAGCGGTCCCTCGGGTTCGATGGTGAGCAAAGGCGAG
GAGCTGTTCACCGGGGTGGTGCCCATCCTGGTCGAGCTGGACGGCGACGTAAACGGCCACAAGTTCAGCG
TGTCCGGCGAGGGCGAGGGCGATGCCACCTACGGCAAGCTGACCCTGAAGTTCATCTGCACCACCGGCAA
GCTGCCCGTGCCCTGGCCCACCCTCGTGACCACCCTGACCTACGGCGTGCAGTGCTTCAGCCGCTACCCC
GACCACATGAAGCAGCACGACTTCTTCAAGTCCGCCATGCCCGAAGGCTACGTCCAGGAGCGCACCATCT
TCTTCAAGGACGACGGCAACTACAAGACCCGCGCCGAGGTGAAGTTCGAGGGCGACACCCTGGTGAACCG
CATCGAGCTGAAGGGCATCGACTTCAAGGAGGACGGCAACATCCTGGGGCACAAGCTGGAGTACAACTAC
AACAGCCACAACGTCTATATCATGGCCGACAAGCAGAAGAACGGCATCAAGGTGAACTTCAAGATCCGCC
ACAACATCGAGGACGGCAGCGTGCAGCTCGCCGACCACTACCAGCAGAACACCCCCATCGGCGACGGCCC
CGTGCTGCTGCCCGACAACCACTACCTGAGCACCCAGTCCGCCCTGAGCAAAGACCCCAACGAGAAGCGC
GATCACATGGTCCTTAAGGAGTTCGTGACCGCCGCCGGGATCACTCTCGGCATGGACGAGCTGTACAAGT
AATGATCTAGAGTCGAGTTAATTAAGAATTCCGCCCCCCCCCCTCTCCCTCCCCCCCCCTAACGTTACTG
GCCGAAGCCGCTTGGAATAAGGCCGGTGTGCGTTTGTCTATATGTTATTTTCCACCATATTGCCGTCTTT
TGGCAATGTGAGGGCCCGGAAACCTGGCCCTGTCTTCTTGACGAGCATTCCTAGGGGTCTTTCCCCTCTC
GCCAAAGGAATGCAGGGTCTGTTGAATGTCGTGAAGGAAGCAGTTCCTCTGGAAGCTTCTTGAAGACAAA
CAACGTCTGTAGCGACCCTTTGCAGGCAGCGGAACCCCCCACCTGGCGACAGGTGCCTCTGCGGCCAAAA
GCCACGTGTATAAGATACACCTGCAAAGGCGGCACAACCCCAGTGCCACGTTGTGAGTTGGATAGTTGTG
GAAAGAGTCAAATGGCTCTCCTCAAGCGTATTCAACAAGGGGCTGAAGGATGCCCAGAAGGTACCCCATT
GTATGGGATCTGATCTGGGGCCTCGGTGCACATGCTTTACATGTGTTTAGTCGAGGTTAAAAAAACGTCT
AGGCCCCCCGAACCACGGGGACGTGGTTTTCCTTTGAAAAACACGATGATAATATGGCCACAACCTGTTA
CATTGCACAAGATAAAAATATATCATCACGAACAGTAAAACTGTCTGCTTACATAAACAGTAATACAAGG
GGTGTTATGGGATCGGCCATTGAACAAGATGGATTGCACGCAGGTTCTCCGGCCGCTTGGGTGGAGAGGC
TATTCGGCTATGACTGGGCACAACAGACAATCGGCTGCTCTGATGCCGCCGTGTTCCGGCTGTCAGCGCA
GGGGCGCCCGGTTCTTTTTGTCAAGACCGACCTGTCCGGTGCCCTGAATGAACTGCAGGACGAGGCAGCG
CGGCTATCGTGGCTGGCCACGACGGGCGTTCCTTGCGCAGCTGTGCTCGACGTTGTCACTGAAGCGGGAA
GGGACTGGCTGCTATTGGGCGAAGTGCCGGGGCAGGATCTCCTGTCATCTCACCTTGCTCCTGCCGAGAA
AGTATCCATCATGGCTGATGCAATGCGGCGGCTGCATACGCTTGATCCGGCTACCTGCCCATTCGACCAC
CAAGCGAAACATCGCATCGAGCGAGCACGTACTCGGATGGAAGCCGGTCTTGTCGATCAGGATGATCTGG
ACGAAGAGCATCAGGGGCTCGCGCCAGCCGAACTGTTCGCCAGGCTCAAGGCGCGCATGCCCGACGGCGA
GGATCTCGTCGTGACCCATGGCGATGCCTGCTTGCCGAATATCATGGTGGAAAATGGCCGCTTTTCTGGA
TTCATCGACTGTGGCCGGCTGGGTGTGGCGGACCGCTATCAGGACATAGCGTTGGCTACCCGTGATATTG
CTGAAGAGCTTGGCGGCGAATGGGCTGACCGCTTCCTCGTGCTTTACGGTATCGCCGCTCCCGATTCGCA
GCGCATCGCCTTCTATCGCCTTCTTGACGAGTTCTTCTGAGTCCCTTTCCTTTCCCCGTGAGTGTGAAGC
TGGCAGAAATCACTAGTAAATGCTTCAGTTTCCTGAAATGGAATGGAAAAAAAAAAATGTTGCTTTCTTT
CATCGATCATGAGATAGTTGATTTTTGGTTTACTTTCTATATTCACAATTTGTCTTGGCTTGCTAGGGGT
TCCATAACAAAGTACCCCAGGCTGGGTGATTTTGACAACGGAAATATATTTTCATATTTATGGAGGCTGG
AAGTCCCAGATGAACGTATTGGTAGGTTTGGCTGCTGCTAAAGCCTCTCTGTTTGGCTTGCGGATGGCTG
CTTTCTGGCCACGTCCTCACGTGGGCTTTTTTCTGTGTGTATGCTTTCCTGGTGTGGCTTCCTCCTCTTC
TAGGGACACCAGTCATTTTGGATAGAGCCACAGCCACATGGCCTCGTTTAACCTTAATAACCTTCCTAAA
GGCCTTATCTCTAGATACAGTCACACTACACAGTTAGGACTTCAACATATGAATTTCTGGGAAACCCAAT
TTAGTCTATAACACTCCACTACCAAAGTTCAGGTCCCTCAGACATTCAAAATACATTCACATGATCCCAA
CAGTCCCAAAATTCTTTACCCATTTCAACTTCAACTCTAGATCCAAAATCTCATTTAAATATCATCTAAA
TCAAGTGTGAATGAGACTTTAGGTACAATTCATCCTTAGGCAAAATTCTCCAGGTGTGATCCTGTGAAAC
CAGACAGATATCTGCTTCCACAATATTCTACAATGGTGGGACAAGCAGAGGCTGGACTTCCCCATTCCAA
AGGAAAGACATGAGAAAGAAATGAAGAATGATGGATCCCAAGCAAGTCTCAAACCTGGCAAGGCAACTTC
CATTAGATTTTAAGTCTCGAGAATAATCCCCTTTGGCTCAGTGCTCTGCCTTCTGGGCCAACTGGATTGG
CAGCCCTGCTTTTTAGGCTCACGGGAGCTGCAGTGTCGCTCCCTTGGCCCTTGGCAGCGGCTCCTGGCCC
ACTGAAATTGAGGAGGAGACACACTTGCC
